Addgene plasmid #245728: Xlone-tTA-42xRCGG/CGA/AGG
Purpose: Express 42xRCGG/CGA/AGG mRNA in mammalian cells
Depositing lab: Joshua Mendell. Depositing organization: University of Texas Southwestern Medical Center. Publication: Specific tRNAs promote mRNA decay by recruiting the CCR4-NOT complex to translating ribosomes. Zhu X, Cruz VE, Zhang H, Erzberger JP, Mendell JT. Science. 2024 Nov 22;386(6724):eadq8587. doi: 10.1126/science.adq8587. Epub 2024 Nov 22. PubMed 39571015.
Backbone
  Vector backbone: XLone-tTA-MCS
  Vector type: Mammalian Expression
Growth in bacteria
  Bacterial resistance: Ampicillin, 100 μg/mL
  Growth temperature: 37°C
  Growth strain: DH5alpha
  Copy number: High Copy
Gene/Insert
  Gene/Insert name: 42xRCGG/CGA/AGG
  Species: Synthetic
  Cloning method: Gibson Cloning
Terms and licenses: Academic/Nonprofit Terms; Industry Terms: Not Available to Industry
How to cite: Xlone-tTA-42xRCGG/CGA/AGG was a gift from Joshua Mendell (Addgene plasmid # 245728 ; http://n2t.net/addgene:245728 ; RRID:Addgene_245728)
