[The description below was written by a language model from this plasmid's Addgene catalogue record and pLannotate feature annotations shown in this document.]
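Description:
Xlone-tTA-42xRCGG/CGA/AGG is a mammalian expression plasmid built on the XLone-tTA-MCS backbone and designed to express a synthetic reporter mRNA, 42xRCGG/CGA/AGG, under tetracycline-regulated control. It is propagated in E. coli as a high-copy plasmid through a ColE1/pUC-type origin and selected with ampicillin via the bla gene. Remnants of cloning-vector sequence (lacZα, lacI, rop and bom fragments, lac promoter/operator) are also annotated but have no evident role in the design.

The payload sits downstream of a TRE3GS promoter, a third-generation Tet-responsive promoter. The annotated region that follows contains β-globin intron fragments, a short β-globin coding segment and a β-globin poly(A) fragment, which suggests that the synthetic insert is embedded in a β-globin-derived, spliced reporter transcript. The insert itself is not annotated in the feature table. Its name implies 42 repeats of arginine codons (CGG, CGA, AGG), but the record does not spell out its composition.

On the opposite strand, an EF-1α core promoter drives a tetR–VP16 activation domain fusion, consistent with the tTA (Tet-Off) transactivator named in the backbone. This is followed by a blasticidin S deaminase gene and an SV40 poly(A) signal, so that transfected cells can be selected with blasticidin. How the transactivator and BSD coding sequences are linked is not annotated. With tTA, transcription from the TRE is active until tetracycline or doxycycline is added. That arrangement suits transcriptional shut-off measurements of mRNA stability, in keeping with the associated work on tRNA- and codon-dependent mRNA decay through CCR4-NOT recruitment to translating ribosomes.
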