Features (pLannotate 1.2.2; 23 found; start..end, strand, type, name):
      9..376     +  promoter       TRE3GS promoter: 3rd-generation Tet-responsive promoter that can be activated by binding of Tet-On® 3G, modified to eliminate binding sites for endogenous mammalian transcription factors
    382..413     +  misc_feature   MCS (fragment): multiple cloning site
    844..932     +  intron         β-globin intron (fragment): internally truncated intron from human β-globin
   1302..1693    +  intron         β-globin intron (fragment): internally truncated intron from human β-globin
   1697..1819    +  CDS            HBB: HBB_COLGU - Experimental evidence at transcript level: Swiss-Prot protein existence level 2. Involved in oxygen transport from the lung to the various peripheral tissues. From Colobus guereza (Mantled guereza) (Eastern black-and-white colobus monkey).
   1823..1849    +  polyA_signal   β-globin poly(A) (fragment): human β-globin polyadenylation signal
   2048..2182    -  polyA_signal   SV40 poly(A) signal: SV40 polyadenylation signal
   2499..2656    +  CDS            lacZα (fragment): LacZα fragment of β-galactosidase; lacZ fragment
   2662..2761    -  misc_feature   bom (fragment): basis of mobility region from pBR322
   2863..2898    -  CDS            rop (fragment): Rop protein, which maintains plasmids at low copy number; rop
   2993..3097    +  promoter       AmpR promoter: bla
   3098..3958    +  CDS            AmpR: β-lactamase; bla; confers resistance to ampicillin, carbenicillin, and related antibiotics
   4129..4717    +  rep_origin     ori: high-copy-number ColE1/pMB1/pBR322/pUC origin of replication
   4900..4992    +  CDS            lacI (fragment): lac repressor; lacI; The lac repressor binds to the lac operator to inhibit transcription in E. coli. This inhibition can be relieved by adding lactose or isopropyl-β-D-thiogalactopyranoside (IPTG).
   5005..5026    +  protein_bind   CAP binding site: CAP binding activates transcription in the presence of cAMP. E. coli catabolite activator protein
   5041..5071    +  promoter       lac promoter: promoter for the E. coli lac operon
   5079..5095    +  protein_bind   lac operator: The lac repressor binds to the lac operator to inhibit transcription in E. coli. This inhibition can be relieved by adding lactose or isopropyl-β-D-thiogalactopyranoside (IPTG). lac repressor encoded by lacI
   5383..5464    -  polyA_signal   SV40 poly(A) signal: SV40 polyadenylation signal
   5487..5570    -  CDS            large T antigen (fragment): large T antigen from SV40 (simian virus 40)
   5581..5979    -  CDS            BSD: blasticidin S deaminase; Aspergillus terreus BSD; confers resistance to blasticidin
   6046..6279    -  CDS            VP16 AD: transcriptional activation domain of herpes simplex virus protein VP16 (Triezenberg et al., 1988; Cousens et al., 1989); UL48
   6430..7050    -  CDS            tetR: TETR2_ECOLX - Experimental evidence at protein level: Swiss-Prot protein existence level 1. TetR is the repressor of the tetracycline resistance element; its N-terminal region forms a helix-turn-helix structure and binds DNA. Binding of tetracycline to TetR reduces the repressor affinity for the tetracycline resistance gene (tetA) promoter operator sites. From Escherichia coli.
   7103..7314    -  promoter       EF-1α core promoter: core promoter for human elongation factor EF-1α
>Addgene plasmid #245728 | Xlone-tTA-42xRCGG/CGA/AGG | addgene full sequence | sequence record 492404 | Addgene NGS Result
ATCACCTCGAGTTTACTCCCTATCAGTGATAGAGAACGTATGAAGAGTTTACTCCCTATCAGTGATAGAG
AACGTATGCAGACTTTACTCCCTATCAGTGATAGAGAACGTATAAGGAGTTTACTCCCTATCAGTGATAG
AGAACGTATGACCAGTTTACTCCCTATCAGTGATAGAGAACGTATCTACAGTTTACTCCCTATCAGTGAT
AGAGAACGTATATCCAGTTTACTCCCTATCAGTGATAGAGAACGTATAAGCTTTGCTTATGTAAACCAGG
GCGCCTATAAAAGAGTGCTGATTTTTTGAGTAAACTTCAATTCCACAACACTTTTGTCTTATACCAACTT
TCCGTACCACTTCCTACCCTCGTAAAGGTACCGAGCTCAAGCTTCGAATTCTGCAGTCGACGGCCGCCAC
CATGGTGCTTCGGGATTCAAGGGGTTTACGGGATTTACGGGGAGTTCGGGAACTACGAGATCCTCGGGAC
TTGCGAGGCCTTCGGGAGCTACGATCTAGTCGGGATGGACGAGGCCTCCGGGAAACAAGGTCGCTCCGGG
ATCTGCGGGGAGTTCGAGAGAGTCGGGATGTTAGGAGTCTCCGGGAAGTTCGGGGTGTTAGGGATTATCG
AGAGTTACGGAGTCTGCGGGGATATAGGGATAGTAGGGAATCTCGGAGTGCAAGGGGACTACGGGACCTC
AGGTCACCACGGGAATATCGAGGATTGCGGGATGTTAGGTCTCTACGGGAGCTTCGAGGCCCACGAGATT
TGCGGTCGTTAAGGGGAGTCAGGGAGCTACGAGAATAATCTAGATTCTGCACGTGGATCCTGAGAACTTC
AGGGTGAGTCTATGGGACCCTTGATGTTTTCTTTCCCCTTCTTTTCTATGGTTAAGTTCATGTCATAGGA
AGGGGATAAGTAACAGGGTACAGTTTAGAATGGGAAACAGACGAATGATTGCATCAGTGTGGAAGTCTCA
GGATCGTTTTAGTTTCTTTTATTTGCTGTTCATAACAATTGTTTTCTTTTGTTTAATTCTTGCTTTCTTT
TTTTTTCTTCTCCGCAATTTTTACTATTATACTTAATGCCTTAACATTGTGTATAACAAAAGGAAATATC
TCTGAGATACATTAAGTAACTTAAAAAAAAACTTTACACAGTCTGCCTAGTACATTACTATTTGGAATAT
ATGTGTGCTTATTTGCATATTCATAATCTCCCTACTTTATTTTCTTTTATTTTTAATTGATACATAATCA
TTATACATATTTATGGGTTAAAGTGTAATGTTTTAATATGTGTACACATATTGACCAAATCAGGGTAATT
TTGCATTTGTAATTTTAAAAAATGCTTTCTTCTTTTAATATACTTTTTTGTTTATCTTATTTCTAATACT
TTCCCTAATCTCTTTCTTTCAGGGCAATAATGATACAATGTATCATGCCTCTTTGCACCATTCTAAAGAA
TAACAGTGATAATTTCTGGGTTAAGGCAATAGCAATATTTCTGCATATAAATATTTCTGCATATAAATTG
TAACTGATGTAAGAGGTTTCATATTGCTAATAGCAGCTACAATCCAGCTACCATTCTGCTTTTATTTTAT
GGTTGGGATAAGGCTGGATTATTCTGAGTCCAAGCTAGGCCCTTTTGCTAATCATGTTCATACCTCTTAT
CTTCCTCCCACAGCTCCTGGGCAACGTGCTGGTCTGTGTGCTGGCCCATCACTTTGGCAAAGAATTCACC
CCACCAGTGCAGGCTGCCTATCAGAAAGTGGTGGCTGGTGTGGCTAATGCCCTGGCCCACAAGTATCACT
AAGCTCGCTTTCTTGCTGTCCAATTTCTACAATTGTTGTTGTTAAACACTAGTAGACCACCTCCCCTGCG
AGCTAAGCTGGACAGCCAATGACGGGTAAGAGAGTGACATTTTTCACTAACCTAAGACAGGAGGGCCGTC
AGAGCTACTGCCTAATCCAAAGACGGGTAAAAGTGATAAAAATGTATCACTCCAACCTAAGACAGGCGCA
GCTTCCGAGGGATTTGAGATCCAGACATGATAAGATACATTGATGAGTTTGGACAAACCAAAACTAGAAT
GCAGTGAAAAAAATGCCTTATTTGTGAAATTTGTGATGCTATTGCCTTATTTGTAACCATTATAAGCTGC
AATAAACAAGTTTGATATCTATAACAAGAAAATATATATATAATAAGTTATCACGTAAGTAGAACATGAA
ATAACAATATAATTATCGTATGAGTTAAATCTTAAAAGTCACGTAAAAGATAATCATGCGTCATTTTGAC
TCACGCGGTCGTTATAGTTCAAAATCAGTGACACTTACCGCATTGACAAGCACGCCTCACGGGAGCTCCA
AGCGGCGACTGAGATGTCCTAAATGCACAGCGACGGATTCGCGCTATTTAGAAAGAGAGAGCAATATTTC
AAGAATGCATGCGTCAATTTTACGCAGACTATCTTTCTAGGGTTAAGAATTCACTGGCCGTCGTTTTACA
ACGTCGTGACTGGGAAAACCCTGGCGTTACCCAACTTAATCGCCTTGCAGCACATCCCCCTTTCGCCAGC
TGGCGTAATAGCGAAGAGGCCCGCACCGATCGCCCTTCCCAACAGTTGCGCAGCCTGAATGGCGAATGGC
GCCTGATGCGGTATTTTCTCCTTACGCATCTGTGCGGTATTTCACACCGCATATGGTGCACTCTCAGTAC
AATCTGCTCTGATGCCGCATAGTTAAGCCAGCCCCGACACCCGCCAACACCCGCTGACGCGCCCTGACGG
GCTTGTCTGCTCCCGGCATCCGCTTACAGACAAGCTGTGACCGTCTCCGGGAGCTGCATGTGTCAGAGGT
TTTCACCGTCATCACCGAAACGCGCGAGACGAAAGGGCCTCGTGATACGCCTATTTTTATAGGTTAATGT
CATGATAATAATGGTTTCTTAGACGTCAGGTGGCACTTTTCGGGGAAATGTGCGCGGAACCCCTATTTGT
TTATTTTTCTAAATACATTCAAATATGTATCCGCTCATGAGACAATAACCCTGATAAATGCTTCAATAAT
ATTGAAAAAGGAAGAGTATGAGTATTCAACATTTCCGTGTCGCCCTTATTCCCTTTTTTGCGGCATTTTG
CCTTCCTGTTTTTGCTCACCCAGAAACGCTGGTGAAAGTAAAAGATGCTGAAGATCAGTTGGGTGCACGA
GTGGGTTACATCGAACTGGATCTCAACAGCGGTAAGATCCTTGAGAGTTTTCGCCCCGAAGAACGTTTTC
CAATGATGAGCACTTTTAAAGTTCTGCTATGTGGCGCGGTATTATCCCGTATTGACGCCGGGCAAGAGCA
ACTCGGTCGCCGCATACACTATTCTCAGAATGACTTGGTTGAGTACTCACCAGTCACAGAAAAGCATCTT
ACGGATGGCATGACAGTAAGAGAATTATGCAGTGCTGCCATAACCATGAGTGATAACACTGCGGCCAACT
TACTTCTGACAACGATCGGAGGACCGAAGGAGCTAACCGCTTTTTTGCACAACATGGGGGATCATGTAAC
TCGCCTTGATCGTTGGGAACCGGAGCTGAATGAAGCCATACCAAACGACGAGCGTGACACCACGATGCCT
GTAGCAATGGCAACAACGTTGCGCAAACTATTAACTGGCGAACTACTTACTCTAGCTTCCCGGCAACAAT
TAATAGACTGGATGGAGGCGGATAAAGTTGCAGGACCACTTCTGCGCTCGGCCCTTCCGGCTGGCTGGTT
TATTGCTGATAAATCTGGAGCCGGTGAGCGTGGGTCTCGCGGTATCATTGCAGCACTGGGGCCAGATGGT
AAGCCCTCCCGTATCGTAGTTATCTACACGACGGGGAGTCAGGCAACTATGGATGAACGAAATAGACAGA
TCGCTGAGATAGGTGCCTCACTGATTAAGCATTGGTAACTGTCAGACCAAGTTTACTCATATATACTTTA
GATTGATTTAAAACTTCATTTTTAATTTAAAAGGATCTAGGTGAAGATCCTTTTTGATAATCTCATGACC
AAAATCCCTTAACGTGAGTTTTCGTTCCACTGAGCGTCAGACCCCGTAGAAAAGATCAAAGGATCTTCTT
GAGATCCTTTTTTTCTGCGCGTAATCTGCTGCTTGCAAACAAAAAAACCACCGCTACCAGCGGTGGTTTG
TTTGCCGGATCAAGAGCTACCAACTCTTTTTCCGAAGGTAACTGGCTTCAGCAGAGCGCAGATACCAAAT
ACTGTTCTTCTAGTGTAGCCGTAGTTAGGCCACCACTTCAAGAACTCTGTAGCACCGCCTACATACCTCG
CTCTGCTAATCCTGTTACCAGTGGCTGCTGCCAGTGGCGATAAGTCGTGTCTTACCGGGTTGGACTCAAG
ACGATAGTTACCGGATAAGGCGCAGCGGTCGGGCTGAACGGGGGGTTCGTGCACACAGCCCAGCTTGGAG
CGAACGACCTACACCGAACTGAGATACCTACAGCGTGAGCTATGAGAAAGCGCCACGCTTCCCGAAGGGA
GAAAGGCGGACAGGTATCCGGTAAGCGGCAGGGTCGGAACAGGAGAGCGCACGAGGGAGCTTCCAGGGGG
AAACGCCTGGTATCTTTATAGTCCTGTCGGGTTTCGCCACCTCTGACTTGAGCGTCGATTTTTGTGATGC
TCGTCAGGGGGGCGGAGCCTATGGAAAAACGCCAGCAACGCGGCCTTTTTACGGTTCCTGGCCTTTTGCT
GGCCTTTTGCTCACATGTTCTTTCCTGCGTTATCCCCTGATTCTGTGGATAACCGTATTACCGCCTTTGA
GTGAGCTGATACCGCTCGCCGCAGCCGAACGACCGAGCGCAGCGAGTCAGTGAGCGAGGAAGCGGAAGAG
CGCCCAATACGCAAACCGCCTCTCCCCGCGCGTTGGCCGATTCATTAATGCAGCTGGCACGACAGGTTTC
CCGACTGGAAAGCGGGCAGTGAGCGCAACGCAATTAATGTGAGTTAGCTCACTCATTAGGCACCCCAGGC
TTTACACTTTATGCTTCCGGCTCGTATGTTGTGTGGAATTGTGAGCGGATAACAATTTCACACAGGAAAC
AGCTATGACCATGATTACGCCAAGGTCGACTTAACCCTAGAAAGATAATCATATTGTGACGTACGTTAAA
GATAATCATGCGTAAAATTGACGCATGTGTTTTATCGGTCTGTATATCGAGGTTTATTTATTAATTTGAA
TAGATATTAAGTTTTATTATATTTACACTTACATACTAATAATAAATTCAACAAACAATTTATTTATGTT
TATTTATTTATTAAAAAAAAACAAAAACTCAAAATTTCTTCTATAAAGTAACAAAACTTTTAGCAGTGAA
AAAAATGCTTTATTTGTGAAATTTGTGATGCTATTGCTTTATTTGTAACCATTATAAGCTGCAATAAACA
AGTTAACAACAACAATTGCATTCATTTTATGTTTCAGGTTCAGGGGGAGGTGTGGGAGGTTTTTTAAAGC
AAGTAAAACCTCTACAAATGTGGTATGGCTGATTATGATCCTCTGGAGATTTAGCCCTCCCACACATAAC
CAGAGGGCAGCAATTCACGAATCCCAACTGCCGTCGGCTGTCCATCACTGTCCTTCACTATGGCTTTGAT
CCCAGGATGCAGATCGAGAAGCACCTGTCGGCACCGTCCGCAGGGGCTCAAGATGCCCCTGTTCTCATTT
CCGATCGCGACGATACAAGTCAGGTTGCCAGCTGCCGCAGCAGCAGCAGTGCCCAGCACCACGAGTTCTG
CACAAGGTCCCCCAGTAAAATGATATACATTGACACCAGTGAAGATGCGGCCGTCGCTAGAGAGAGCTGC
GCTGGCGACGCTGTAGTCTTCAGAGATGGGGATGCTGTTGATTGTAGCCGTTGCTCTTTCAATGAGGGTG
GATTCTTCTTGAGACAAAGGCTTGGCCATGGGGCCGGGGTTCTCCTCCACGTCGCCGGCCTGCTTCAGCA
GGCTGAAGTTGGTGGCGCCGCTGCCCCCACCGTACTCGTCAATTCCAAGGGCATCGGTAAACATCTGCTC
AAACTCGAAGTCGGCCATATCCAGAGCGCCGTAGGGGGCGGAGTCGTGGGGGGTAAATCCCGGACCCGGG
GAATCCCCGTCCCCCAACATGTCCAGATCGAAATCGTCTAGCGCGTCGGCATGCGCCATCGCCACGTCCT
CGCCGTCTAAGTGGAGCTCGTCCCCCAGGCTGACATCGGTCGGGGGGGCCGTCGACAGTCTGCGCGTGTG
TCCCGCGGGGAGAAAGGACAGGCGCGGAGCCGCCAGCCCCGCCTCTTCGGGGGCGTCGTCGTCCGGGAGA
TCGAGCAGGCCCTCGATGGTAGACCCGTAATTGTTTTTCGTACGCGCGCGGCTGTACGCGGACCCACTTT
CACATTTAAGTTGTTTTTCTAATCCGCATATGATCAATTCAAGGCCGAATAAGAAGGCTGGCTCTGCACC
TTGGTGATCAAATAATTCGATAGCTTGTCGTAATAATGGCGGCATACTATCAGTAGTAGGTGTTTCCCTT
TCTTCTTTAGCGACTTGATGCTCTTGATCTTCCAATACGCAACCTAAAGTAAAATGCCCCACAGCGCTGA
GTGCATATAATGCATTCTCTAGTGAAAAACCTTGTTGGCATAAAAAGGCTAATTGATTTTCGAGAGTTTC
ATACTGTTTTTCTGTAGGCCGTGTACCTAAATGTACTTTTGCTCCATCGCGATGACTTAGTAAAGCACAT
CTAAAACTTTTAGCGTTATTACGTAAAAAATCTTGCCAGCTTTCCCCTTCTAAAGGGCAAAAGTGAGTAT
GGTGCCTATCTAACATCTCAATGGCTAAGGCGTCGAGCAAAGCCCGCTTATTTTTTACATGCCAATACAA
TGTAGGCTGCTCTACACCTAGCTTCTGGGCGAGTTTACGGGTTGTTAAACCTTCGATTCCGACCTCATTA
AGCAGCTCTAATGCGCTGTTAATCACTTTACTTTTATCTAATCTAGACATCTTATCGTCATCGTCTTTGT
AATCCATGGTGGCGGATCCCGCGTCACGACACCTGTGTTCTGGCGGCAAACCCGTTGCGAAAAAGAACGT
TCACGGCGACTACTGCACTTATATACGGTTCTCCCCCACCCTCGGGAAAAAGGCGGAGCCAGTACACGAC
ATCACTTTCCCAGTTTACCCCGCGCCACCTTCTCTAGGCACCGGTTCAATTGCCGACCCCTCCCCCCAAC
TTCTCGGGGACTGTGGGCGATGTGCGCTCTGCCCACTGACGGGCACCGGAGCCACTCGAGTGGAATT
